Addgene plasmid #246910: STT3A Q260R
Purpose: Expresses an NGI-resistant version of STT3A, STT3A Q260R, in mammalian cells
Depositing lab: William Kaelin. Depositing organization: Dana-Farber Cancer Institute. Publication: Positive selection CRISPR screens reveal a druggable pocket in an oligosaccharyltransferase required for inflammatory signaling to NF-kappaB. Lampson BL, Ramiotarez AS, Baro M, He L, Hegde M, Koduri V, Pfaff JL, Hanna RE, Kowal J, Shirole NH, He Y, Doench JG, Contessa JN, Locher KP, Kaelin WG Jr. Cell. 2024 Apr 25;187(9):2209-2223.e16. doi: 10.1016/j.cell.2024.03.022. PubMed 38670073.
Backbone
  Vector backbone: pLVX CMV-puro
  Vector type: Mammalian Expression, Lentiviral
  Selectable markers: Puromycin
Growth in bacteria
  Bacterial resistance: Ampicillin, 100 μg/mL
  Growth temperature: 30°C
  Growth strain: NEB Stable
  Copy number: Unknown
Gene/Insert
  Gene/Insert name: STT3A
  Species: H. sapiens (human)
  Insert size (bp): 2115
  Mutation: Q260R
  Entrez Gene: STT3A (a.k.a. CDG1WAD, CDG1WAR, ITM1, STT3-A, TMC)
  Promoter: CMV
  Tag / fusion protein: HiBIT (C terminal on insert)
  Cloning method: Restriction Enzyme; 5′ cloning site BamHI (not destroyed); 3′ cloning site EcoRI (not destroyed)
  Sequencing primers: 5′ CMV-F
Terms and licenses: Academic/Nonprofit Terms; Industry Terms: Not Available to Industry
How to cite: STT3A Q260R was a gift from William Kaelin (Addgene plasmid # 246910 ; http://n2t.net/addgene:246910 ; RRID:Addgene_246910)
