[The description below was written by a language model from this plasmid's Addgene catalogue record and pLannotate feature annotations shown in this document.]
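Description:
STT3A Q260R is a lentiviral mammalian expression plasmid built on the pLVX CMV-puro backbone. It is propagated in E. coli through a high-copy ColE1/pUC-type origin and an ampicillin resistance gene (β-lactamase). The sequenced record is about 10.2 kb. The viral portion carries the standard HIV-1-derived transfer vector elements: LTR sequences at both ends (annotated as truncated, each preceded by nef-homologous U3 sequence), the Ψ packaging signal with an adjoining gag fragment, the Rev response element for Rev-dependent nuclear export of the genomic RNA, and the cPPT/CTS, which aids nuclear import and transduction. A WPRE sits upstream of the 3' LTR to enhance transcript stability and expression. The plasmid encodes no viral structural or enzymatic proteins, so packaging functions have to be supplied in trans to make particles.

The payload is the 2,115 bp human STT3A coding sequence, inserted between BamHI and EcoRI sites and driven by the CMV immediate early enhancer and promoter. STT3A is the catalytic subunit of an oligosaccharyltransferase complex that carries out co-translational N-glycosylation. This version carries the Q260R substitution, which the record describes as conferring resistance to NGI. The catalogue entry lists a C-terminal HiBiT tag, a small luminescent complementation peptide, although the feature table does not annotate it separately. Downstream, a mouse PGK promoter drives puromycin N-acetyltransferase so that transduced or transfected cells can be selected. The construct is intended for stable expression of the inhibitor-resistant enzyme in mammalian cells. Given the associated study of a druggable pocket in the oligosaccharyltransferase, it would suit rescue experiments that test whether the inhibitor's effects are on-target.
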