Features (pLannotate 1.2.2; 24 found; start..end, strand, type, name):
     27..330     +  enhancer       CMV enhancer: human cytomegalovirus immediate early enhancer
    331..534     +  promoter       CMV promoter: human cytomegalovirus (CMV) immediate early promoter
    619..650     +  misc_feature   MCS (fragment): multiple cloning site
    666..2780    +  CDS            STT3A: STT3A_HUMAN - Also known as ITM1, TMC. Experimental evidence at protein level: Swiss-Prot protein existence level 1. Catalytic subunit of the oligosaccharyl transferase (OST) complex that catalyzes the initial transfer of a defined glycan (Glc(3)Man(9)GlcNAc(2) in eukaryotes) from the lipid carrier dolichol- pyrophosphate to an asparagine residue within an Asn-X-Ser/Thr consensus motif in nascent polypeptide chains, the first step in protein N-glycosylation. N-glycosylation occurs cotranslationally and the complex associates with the Sec61 complex at the channel-forming translocon complex that
   2877..3376    +  promoter       PGK promoter: mouse phosphoglycerate kinase 1 promoter
   3397..3996    +  CDS            PuroR: puromycin N-acetyltransferase; pac from Streptomyces alboniger; confers resistance to puromycin
   4010..4598    +  misc_feature   WPRE: woodchuck hepatitis virus posttranscriptional regulatory element
   4615..5133    +  CDS            nef (fragment): NEF_HV1BR - Experimental evidence at protein level: Swiss-Prot protein existence level 1. Extracellular Nef protein targets CD4(+) T-lymphocytes for apoptosis by interacting with CXCR4 surface receptors (PubMed:14990729). From Human immunodeficiency virus type 1 group M subtype B (isolate BRU/LAI) (HIV-1).
   5181..5438    +  LTR            5' LTR (truncated): truncated 5' long terminal repeat (LTR) from HIV-1
   5591..5607    -  protein_bind   lac operator: The lac repressor binds to the lac operator to inhibit transcription in E. coli. This inhibition can be relieved by adding lactose or isopropyl-β-D-thiogalactopyranoside (IPTG). lac repressor encoded by lacI
   5615..5645    -  promoter       lac promoter: promoter for the E. coli lac operon
   5660..5681    -  protein_bind   CAP binding site: CAP binding activates transcription in the presence of cAMP. E. coli catabolite activator protein
   5694..5786    -  CDS            lacI (fragment): lac repressor; lacI; The lac repressor binds to the lac operator to inhibit transcription in E. coli. This inhibition can be relieved by adding lactose or isopropyl-β-D-thiogalactopyranoside (IPTG).
   5969..6557    -  rep_origin     ori: high-copy-number ColE1/pMB1/pBR322/pUC origin of replication
   6728..7588    -  CDS            AmpR: β-lactamase; bla; confers resistance to ampicillin, carbenicillin, and related antibiotics
   7589..7693    -  promoter       AmpR promoter: bla
   7741..7875    +  polyA_signal   SV40 poly(A) signal: SV40 polyadenylation signal
   8042..8371    +  CDS            nef (fragment): NEF_HV1BR - Experimental evidence at protein level: Swiss-Prot protein existence level 1. Extracellular Nef protein targets CD4(+) T-lymphocytes for apoptosis by interacting with CXCR4 surface receptors (PubMed:14990729). From Human immunodeficiency virus type 1 group M subtype B (isolate BRU/LAI) (HIV-1).
   8419..8676    +  LTR            5' LTR (truncated): truncated 5' long terminal repeat (LTR) from HIV-1
   8723..8848    +  misc_feature   HIV-1 Ψ: packaging signal of human immunodeficiency virus type 1
   8832..9170    +  CDS            HIV-1 gag (fragment): gag protein from human immunodeficiency virus 1; gag
   9345..9578    +  misc_feature   RRE: The Rev response element (RRE) of HIV-1 allows for Rev-dependent mRNA export from the nucleus to the cytoplasm.
   9955..10055   +  CDS            Rev (fragment): human immunodeficiency virus 1 (HIV-1) Rev protein; rev; enhances nuclear export of unspliced and incompletely spliced viral mRNAs
  10070..10185   +  misc_feature   cPPT/CTS: central polypurine tract and central termination sequence of HIV-1 (lacking the first T)
>Addgene plasmid #246910 | STT3A Q260R | addgene full sequence | sequence record 492098 | Addgene NGS Result
GTTTATCGATAAGCTTGGGAGTTCCGCGTTACATAACTTACGGTAAATGGCCCGCCTGGCTGACCGCCCA
ACGACCCCCGCCCATTGACGTCAATAATGACGTATGTTCCCATAGTAACGCCAATAGGGACTTTCCATTG
ACGTCAATGGGTGGAGTATTTACGGTAAACTGCCCACTTGGCAGTACATCAAGTGTATCATATGCCAAGT
ACGCCCCCTATTGACGTCAATGACGGTAAATGGCCCGCCTGGCATTATGCCCAGTACATGACCTTATGGG
ACTTTCCTACTTGGCAGTACATCTACGTATTAGTCATCGCTATTACCATGGTGATGCGGTTTTGGCAGTA
CATCAATGGGCGTGGATAGCGGTTTGACTCACGGGGATTTCCAAGTCTCCACCCCATTGACGTCAATGGG
AGTTTGTTTTGGCACCAAAATCAACGGGACTTTCCAAAATGTCGTAACAACTCCGCCCCATTGACGCAAA
TGGGCGGTAGGCGTGTACGGTGGGAGGTCTATATAAGCAGAGCTCGTTTAGTGAACCGTCAGATCGCCTG
GAGACGCCATCCACGCTGTTTTGACCTCCATAGAAGACACCGACTCTACTAGAGGATCGCTAGCGCTACC
GGACTCAGATCTCGAGCTCATCGGGATCCGCCACCATGACTAAGTTTGGATTTTTGCGATTGTCCTATGA
GAAGCAGGACACACTTTTGAAGCTTCTCATTCTGTCAATGGCTGCTGTATTATCCTTCTCCACTCGTCTG
TTTGCTGTCCTGAGATTTGAAAGTGTTATCCATGAGTTTGATCCGTACTTTAATTATCGGACTACCAGGT
TCCTGGCTGAGGAGGGGTTTTATAAATTCCATAACTGGTTTGATGACCGAGCCTGGTACCCTTTGGGACG
AATCATTGGAGGAACAATTTACCCAGGTTTAATGATCACCTCTGCTGCAATCTACCATGTACTCCATTTT
TTCCACATCACCATCGACATTCGGAATGTCTGTGTGTTCCTGGCCCCTCTCTTCTCCTCCTTCACAACGA
TCGTCACGTACCACCTTACCAAAGAGCTCAAGGATGCAGGGGCTGGGCTTCTTGCTGCTGCCATGATTGC
TGTAGTTCCTGGATATATCTCCCGATCTGTGGCTGGCTCCTATGATAATGAAGGGATTGCCATCTTTTGC
ATGCTACTCACCTACTACATGTGGATCAAGGCAGTAAAGACTGGTTCCATCTGTTGGGCAGCTAAGTGTG
CCCTTGCTTATTTCTACATGGTCTCGTCATGGGGAGGTTATGTGTTCCTGATCAACTTAATTCCTCTCCA
CGTCCTCGTGCTGATGCTCACAGGCCGTTTCTCTCACCGGATCTATGTGGCCTACTGTACTGTTTACTGC
CTGGGCACTATACTTTCTATGCAGATCTCCTTTGTGGGTTTCCGGCCTGTCCTTTCATCAGAGCACATGG
CAGCCTTTGGGGTCTTTGGTCTCTGCCAGATCCATGCCTTTGTGGATTACCTGCGCAGCAAGTTGAATCC
ACAACAATTTGAAGTTCTTTTCCGGAGCGTCATCTCTCTGGTAGGCTTTGTCCTTCTCACCGTGGGAGCT
CTCCTCATGCTGACAGGAAAAATATCTCCCTGGACGGGGCGTTTCTACTCGCTGCTAGATCCCTCTTATG
CTAAGAACAACATCCCCATCATTGCTTCTGTGTCTGAGCATCAGCCCACAACCTGGTCCTCATACTATTT
TGACCTGCAGCTACTCGTCTTCATGTTTCCAGTTGGTCTGTATTACTGCTTTAGCAACCTGTCTGATGCC
CGGATTTTTATCATCATGTATGGTGTGACCAGCATGTACTTTTCAGCTGTAATGGTGCGTCTAATGCTAG
TGTTGGCACCTGTTATGTGCATTCTCTCTGGCATTGGAGTCTCCCAGGTGCTGTCCACATACATGAAGAA
TCTGGACATAAGTCGTCCAGACAAGAAGAGCAAGAAGCAACAGGATTCCACCTACCCTATTAAGAATGAA
GTGGCAAGTGGGATGATACTGGTCATGGCTTTCTTTCTCATCACCTACACCTTTCATTCAACCTGGGTGA
CCAGTGAGGCCTACTCTTCTCCGTCCATTGTACTATCTGCCCGTGGTGGGGATGGCAGTAGGATCATATT
TGATGACTTCCGAGAAGCATATTATTGGCTTCGTCATAATACTCCAGAGGATGCGAAGGTCATGTCCTGG
TGGGATTATGGCTATCAGATTACAGCTATGGCAAACCGAACAATTTTAGTGGACAATAACACATGGAATA
ATACCCATATTTCTCGAGTAGGGCAGGCAATGGCGTCCACAGAGGAAAAAGCCTATGAGATCATGAGGGA
GCTCGATGTCAGCTATGTGCTGGTCATTTTTGGAGGCCTCACTGGGTATTCCTCTGATGATATCAACAAG
TTTCTTTGGATGGTCCGGATTGGAGGGAGCACAGATACAGGCAAACATATCAAGGAGAATGACTATTATA
CTCCAACTGGGGAGTTCCGTGTGGACCGTGAAGGTTCTCCAGTGCTGCTCAACTGCCTCATGTACAAGAT
GTGTTACTATCGCTTTGGACAGGTTTACACAGAAGCCAAGCGTCCTCCAGGCTTTGACCGTGTCCGAAAT
GCTGAGATTGGGAATAAAGACTTTGAGCTTGATGTCCTGGAGGAAGCATATACCACAGAACATTGGCTGG
TCAGGATATACAAGGTAAAGGACCTGGATAATCGAGGCTTGTCAAGGACAGGCTCGGGCAGCGGTGGCTC
TGGAGGTTCTGTGAGCGGCTGGCGGCTGTTCAAGAAGATTAGCTAAGAATTCCGACATGCTCTAGATAAT
TCTACCGGGTAGGGGAGGCGCTTTTCCCAAGGCAGTCTGGAGCATGCGCTTTAGCAGCCCCGCTGGGCAC
TTGGCGCTACACAAGTGGCCTCTGGCCTCGCACACATTCCACATCCACCGGTAGGCGCCAACCGGCTCCG
TTCTTTGGTGGCCCCTTCGCGCCACCTTCTACTCCTCCCCTAGTCAGGAAGTTCCCCCCCGCCCCGCAGC
TCGCGTCGTGCAGGACGTGACAAATGGAAGTAGCACGTCTCACTAGTCTCGTGCAGATGGACAGCACCGC
TGAGCAATGGAAGCGGGTAGGCCTTTGGGGCAGCGGCCAATAGCAGCTTTGCTCCTTCGCTTTCTGGGCT
CAGAGGCTGGGAAGGGGTGGGTCCGGGGGCGGGCTCAGGGGCGGGCTCAGGGGCGGGGCGGGCGCCCGAA
GGTCCTCCGGAGGCCCGGCATTCTGCACGCTTCAAAAGCGCACGTCTGCCGCGCTGTTCTCCTCTTCCTC
ATCTCCGGGCCTTTCGACCTGCAGCCCAAGCTTACCATGACCGAGTACAAGCCCACGGTGCGCCTCGCCA
CCCGCGACGACGTCCCCAGGGCCGTACGCACCCTCGCCGCCGCGTTCGCCGACTACCCCGCCACGCGCCA
CACCGTCGATCCGGACCGCCACATCGAGCGGGTCACCGAGCTGCAAGAACTCTTCCTCACGCGCGTCGGG
CTCGACATCGGCAAGGTGTGGGTCGCGGACGACGGCGCCGCGGTGGCGGTCTGGACCACGCCGGAGAGCG
TCGAAGCGGGGGCGGTGTTCGCCGAGATCGGCCCGCGCATGGCCGAGTTGAGCGGTTCCCGGCTGGCCGC
GCAGCAACAGATGGAAGGCCTCCTGGCGCCGCACCGGCCCAAGGAGCCCGCGTGGTTCCTGGCCACCGTC
GGCGTCTCGCCCGACCACCAGGGCAAGGGTCTGGGCAGCGCCGTCGTGCTCCCCGGAGTGGAGGCGGCCG
AGCGCGCCGGGGTGCCCGCCTTCCTGGAGACCTCCGCGCCCCGCAACCTCCCCTTCTACGAGCGGCTCGG
CTTCACCGTCACCGCCGACGTCGAGGTGCCCGAAGGACCGCGCACCTGGTGCATGACCCGCAAGCCCGGT
GCCTGACCGCGTCTGGAACAATCAACCTCTGGATTACAAAATTTGTGAAAGATTGACTGGTATTCTTAAC
TATGTTGCTCCTTTTACGCTATGTGGATACGCTGCTTTAATGCCTTTGTATCATGCTATTGCTTCCCGTA
TGGCTTTCATTTTCTCCTCCTTGTATAAATCCTGGTTGCTGTCTCTTTATGAGGAGTTGTGGCCCGTTGT
CAGGCAACGTGGCGTGGTGTGCACTGTGTTTGCTGACGCAACCCCCACTGGTTGGGGCATTGCCACCACC
TGTCAGCTCCTTTCCGGGACTTTCGCTTTCCCCCTCCCTATTGCCACGGCGGAACTCATCGCCGCCTGCC
TTGCCCGCTGCTGGACAGGGGCTCGGCTGTTGGGCACTGACAATTCCGTGGTGTTGTCGGGGAAGCTGAC
GTCCTTTCCATGGCTGCTCGCCTGTGTTGCCACCTGGATTCTGCGCGGGACGTCCTTCTGCTACGTCCCT
TCGGCCCTCAATCCAGCGGACCTTCCTTCCCGCGGCCTGCTGCCGGCTCTGCGGCCTCTTCCGCGTCTTC
GCCTTCGCCCTCAGACGAGTCGGATCTCCCTTTGGGCCGCCTCCCCGCCTGGAATTAATTCTGCAGTCGA
GACCTAGAAAAACATGGAGCAATCACAAGTAGCAATACAGCAGCTACCAATGCTGATTGTGCCTGGCTAG
AAGCACAAGAGGAGGAGGAGGTGGGTTTTCCAGTCACACCTCAGGTACCTTTAAGACCAATGACTTACAA
GGCAGCTGTAGATCTTAGCCACTTTTTAAAAGAAAAGAGGGGACTGGAAGGGCTAATTCACTCCCAACGA
AGACAAGATATCCTTGATCTGTGGATCTACCACACACAAGGCTACTTCCCTGATTAGCAGAACTACACAC
CAGGGCCAGGGGTCAGATATCCACTGACCTTTGGATGGTGCTACAAGCTAGTACCAGTTGAGCCAGATAA
GGTAGAAGAGGCCAATAAAGGAGAGAACACCAGCTTGTTACACCCTGTGAGCCTGCATGGGATGGATGAC
CCGGAGAGAGAAGTGTTAGAGTGGAGGTTTGACAGCCGCCTAGCATTTCATCACGTGGCCCGAGAGCTGC
ATCCGGAGTACTTCAAGAACTGCTGATATCGAGCTTGCTACAAGGGACTTTCCGCTGGGGACTTTCCAGG
GAGGCGTGGCCTGGGCGGGACTGGGGAGTGGCGAGCCCTCAGATCCTGCATATAAGCAGCTGCTTTTTGC
CTGTACTGGGTCTCTCTGGTTAGACCAGATCTGAGCCTGGGAGCTCTCTGGCTAACTAGGGAACCCACTG
CTTAAGCCTCAATAAAGCTTGCCTTGAGTGCTTCAAGTAGTGTGTGCCCGTCTGTTGTGTGACTCTGGTA
ACTAGAGATCCCTCAGACCCTTTTAGTCAGTGTGGAAAATCTCTAGCAGTAGTAGTTCATGTCATCTTAT
TATTCAGTATTTATAACTTGCAAAGAAATGAATATCAGAGAGTGAGAGGCCTTGACATTGCTAGCGTTTT
ACCGTCGACCTCTAGCTAGAGCTTGGCGTAATCATGGTCATAGCTGTTTCCTGTGTGAAATTGTTATCCG
CTCACAATTCCACACAACATACGAGCCGGAAGCATAAAGTGTAAAGCCTGGGGTGCCTAATGAGTGAGCT
AACTCACATTAATTGCGTTGCGCTCACTGCCCGCTTTCCAGTCGGGAAACCTGTCGTGCCAGCTGCATTA
ATGAATCGGCCAACGCGCGGGGAGAGGCGGTTTGCGTATTGGGCGCTCTTCCGCTTCCTCGCTCACTGAC
TCGCTGCGCTCGGTCGTTCGGCTGCGGCGAGCGGTATCAGCTCACTCAAAGGCGGTAATACGGTTATCCA
CAGAATCAGGGGATAACGCAGGAAAGAACATGTGAGCAAAAGGCCAGCAAAAGGCCAGGAACCGTAAAAA
GGCCGCGTTGCTGGCGTTTTTCCATAGGCTCCGCCCCCCTGACGAGCATCACAAAAATCGACGCTCAAGT
CAGAGGTGGCGAAACCCGACAGGACTATAAAGATACCAGGCGTTTCCCCCTGGAAGCTCCCTCGTGCGCT
CTCCTGTTCCGACCCTGCCGCTTACCGGATACCTGTCCGCCTTTCTCCCTTCGGGAAGCGTGGCGCTTTC
TCATAGCTCACGCTGTAGGTATCTCAGTTCGGTGTAGGTCGTTCGCTCCAAGCTGGGCTGTGTGCACGAA
CCCCCCGTTCAGCCCGACCGCTGCGCCTTATCCGGTAACTATCGTCTTGAGTCCAACCCGGTAAGACACG
ACTTATCGCCACTGGCAGCAGCCACTGGTAACAGGATTAGCAGAGCGAGGTATGTAGGCGGTGCTACAGA
GTTCTTGAAGTGGTGGCCTAACTACGGCTACACTAGAAGAACAGTATTTGGTATCTGCGCTCTGCTGAAG
CCAGTTACCTTCGGAAAAAGAGTTGGTAGCTCTTGATCCGGCAAACAAACCACCGCTGGTAGCGGTGGTT
TTTTTGTTTGCAAGCAGCAGATTACGCGCAGAAAAAAAGGATCTCAAGAAGATCCTTTGATCTTTTCTAC
GGGGTCTGACGCTCAGTGGAACGAAAACTCACGTTAAGGGATTTTGGTCATGAGATTATCAAAAAGGATC
TTCACCTAGATCCTTTTAAATTAAAAATGAAGTTTTAAATCAATCTAAAGTATATATGAGTAAACTTGGT
CTGACAGTTACCAATGCTTAATCAGTGAGGCACCTATCTCAGCGATCTGTCTATTTCGTTCATCCATAGT
TGCCTGACTCCCCGTCGTGTAGATAACTACGATACGGGAGGGCTTACCATCTGGCCCCAGTGCTGCAATG
ATACCGCGAGACCCACGCTCACCGGCTCCAGATTTATCAGCAATAAACCAGCCAGCCGGAAGGGCCGAGC
GCAGAAGTGGTCCTGCAACTTTATCCGCCTCCATCCAGTCTATTAATTGTTGCCGGGAAGCTAGAGTAAG
TAGTTCGCCAGTTAATAGTTTGCGCAACGTTGTTGCCATTGCTACAGGCATCGTGGTGTCACGCTCGTCG
TTTGGTATGGCTTCATTCAGCTCCGGTTCCCAACGATCAAGGCGAGTTACATGATCCCCCATGTTGTGCA
AAAAAGCGGTTAGCTCCTTCGGTCCTCCGATCGTTGTCAGAAGTAAGTTGGCCGCAGTGTTATCACTCAT
GGTTATGGCAGCACTGCATAATTCTCTTACTGTCATGCCATCCGTAAGATGCTTTTCTGTGACTGGTGAG
TACTCAACCAAGTCATTCTGAGAATAGTGTATGCGGCGACCGAGTTGCTCTTGCCCGGCGTCAATACGGG
ATAATACCGCGCCACATAGCAGAACTTTAAAAGTGCTCATCATTGGAAAACGTTCTTCGGGGCGAAAACT
CTCAAGGATCTTACCGCTGTTGAGATCCAGTTCGATGTAACCCACTCGTGCACCCAACTGATCTTCAGCA
TCTTTTACTTTCACCAGCGTTTCTGGGTGAGCAAAAACAGGAAGGCAAAATGCCGCAAAAAAGGGAATAA
GGGCGACACGGAAATGTTGAATACTCATACTCTTCCTTTTTCAATATTATTGAAGCATTTATCAGGGTTA
TTGTCTCATGAGCGGATACATATTTGAATGTATTTAGAAAAATAAACAAATAGGGGTTCCGCGCACATTT
CCCCGAAAAGTGCCACCTGACGTCGACGGATCGGGAGATCAACTTGTTTATTGCAGCTTATAATGGTTAC
AAATAAAGCAATAGCATCACAAATTTCACAAATAAAGCATTTTTTTCACTGCATTCTAGTTGTGGTTTGT
CCAAACTCATCAATGTATCTTATCATGTCTGGATCAACTGGATAACTCAAGCTAACCAAAATCATCCCAA
ACTTCCCACCCCATACCCTATTACCACTGCCAATTACCTGTGGTTTCATTTACTCTAAACCTGTGATTCC
TCTGAATTATTTTCATTTTAAAGAAATTGTATTTGTTAAATATGTACTACAAACTTAGTAGTTGGAAGGG
CTAATTCACTCCCAAAGAAGACAAGATATCCTTGATCTGTGGATCTACCACACACAAGGCTACTTCCCTG
ATTAGCAGAACTACACACCAGGGCCAGGGGTCAGATATCCACTGACCTTTGGATGGTGCTACAAGCTAGT
ACCAGTTGAGCCAGATAAGGTAGAAGAGGCCAATAAAGGAGAGAACACCAGCTTGTTACACCCTGTGAGC
CTGCATGGGATGGATGACCCGGAGAGAGAAGTGTTAGAGTGGAGGTTTGACAGCCGCCTAGCATTTCATC
ACGTGGCCCGAGAGCTGCATCCGGAGTACTTCAAGAACTGCTGATATCGAGCTTGCTACAAGGGACTTTC
CGCTGGGGACTTTCCAGGGAGGCGTGGCCTGGGCGGGACTGGGGAGTGGCGAGCCCTCAGATCCTGCATA
TAAGCAGCTGCTTTTTGCCTGTACTGGGTCTCTCTGGTTAGACCAGATCTGAGCCTGGGAGCTCTCTGGC
TAACTAGGGAACCCACTGCTTAAGCCTCAATAAAGCTTGCCTTGAGTGCTTCAAGTAGTGTGTGCCCGTC
TGTTGTGTGACTCTGGTAACTAGAGATCCCTCAGACCCTTTTAGTCAGTGTGGAAAATCTCTAGCAGTGG
CGCCCGAACAGGGACTTGAAAGCGAAAGGGAAACCAGAGGAGCTCTCTCGACGCAGGACTCGGCTTGCTG
AAGCGCGCACGGCAAGAGGCGAGGGGCGGCGACTGGTGAGTACGCCAAAAATTTTGACTAGCGGAGGCTA
GAAGGAGAGAGATGGGTGCGAGAGCGTCAGTATTAAGCGGGGGAGAATTAGATCGCGATGGGAAAAAATT
CGGTTAAGGCCAGGGGGAAAGAAAAAATATAAATTAAAACATATAGTATGGGCAAGCAGGGAGCTAGAAC
GATTCGCAGTTAATCCTGGCCTGTTAGAAACATCAGAAGGCTGTAGACAAATACTGGGACAGCTACAACC
ATCCCTTCAGACAGGATCAGAAGAACTTAGATCATTATATAATACAGTAGCAACCCTCTATTGTGTGCAT
CAAAGGATAGAGATAAAAGACACCAAGGAAGCTTTAGACAAGATAGAGGAAGAGCAAAACAAAAGTAAGA
CCACCGCACAGCAAGCGGCCGGCCGCTGATCTTCAGACCTGGAGGAGGAGATATGAGGGACAATTGGAGA
AGTGAATTATATAAATATAAAGTAGTAAAAATTGAACCATTAGGAGTAGCACCCACCAAGGCAAAGAGAA
GAGTGGTGCAGAGAGAAAAAAGAGCAGTGGGAATAGGAGCTTTGTTCCTTGGGTTCTTGGGAGCAGCAGG
AAGCACTATGGGCGCAGCGTCAATGACGCTGACGGTACAGGCCAGACAATTATTGTCTGGTATAGTGCAG
CAGCAGAACAATTTGCTGAGGGCTATTGAGGCGCAACAGCATCTGTTGCAACTCACAGTCTGGGGCATCA
AGCAGCTCCAGGCAAGAATCCTGGCTGTGGAAAGATACCTAAAGGATCAACAGCTCCTGGGGATTTGGGG
TTGCTCTGGAAAACTCATTTGCACCACTGCTGTGCCTTGGAATGCTAGTTGGAGTAATAAATCTCTGGAA
CAGATTTGGAATCACACGACCTGGATGGAGTGGGACAGAGAAATTAACAATTACACAAGCTTAATACACT
CCTTAATTGAAGAATCGCAAAACCAGCAAGAAAAGAATGAACAAGAATTATTGGAATTAGATAAATGGGC
AAGTTTGTGGAATTGGTTTAACATAACAAATTGGCTGTGGTATATAAAATTATTCATAATGATAGTAGGA
GGCTTGGTAGGTTTAAGAATAGTTTTTGCTGTACTTTCTATAGTGAATAGAGTTAGGCAGGGATATTCAC
CATTATCGTTTCAGACCCACCTCCCAACCCCGAGGGGACCCGACAGGCCCGAAGGAATAGAAGAAGAAGG
TGGAGAGAGAGACAGAGACAGATCCATTCGATTAGTGAACGGATCTCGACGGTATCGCCTTTAAAAGAAA
AGGGGGGATTGGGGGGTACAGTGCAGGGGAAAGAATAGTAGACATAATAGCAACAGACATACAAACTAAA
GAATTACAAAAACAAATTACAAAAATTCAAAATTTTCGGGTTTATTACAGGGACAGCAGAGATCCA
